Addgene plasmid #199243: p35S:Citrine-TurboID-3xHA
Purpose: This plasmid could be used to clone gene(protein) of interest in place of Citrine to use in proximity labeling approach in plants.
Depositing lab: Savithramma Dinesh-Kumar. Depositing organization: University of California, Davis. Publication: TurboID-based proximity labeling reveals that UBR7 is a regulator of N NLR immune receptor-mediated immunity. Zhang Y, Song G, Lal NK, Nagalakshmi U, Li Y, Zheng W, Huang PJ, Branon TC, Ting AY, Walley JW, Dinesh-Kumar SP. Nat Commun. 2019 Jul 19;10(1):3252. doi: 10.1038/s41467-019-11202-z. PubMed 31324801.
Backbone
  Vector backbone: pCambia2300
  Backbone size w/o insert (bp): 8715
  Total vector size (bp): 11515
  Vector type: Plant Expression
  Selectable markers: Kanamycin (NPTII)
Growth in bacteria
  Bacterial resistance: Kanamycin, 50 μg/mL
  Growth temperature: 37°C
  Growth strain: DH5alpha
  Copy number: High Copy
Gene/Insert
  Gene/Insert name: Citrine-TurboID
  Species: Synthetic
  Insert size (bp): 1680
  Promoter: CaMV 35S
  Tag / fusion protein: TurboID-3xHA (C terminal on insert); 3xHA (C terminal on insert)
  Cloning method: Restriction Enzyme; 5′ cloning site KpnI (unknown if destroyed); 3′ cloning site AvrII (unknown if destroyed)
  Sequencing primers: 5′ ggtggcatcgccctcgccctcgc; 3′ catcgcaagaccggcaacaggattc
Resource information
  A portion of this plasmid was derived from a plasmid made by: TurboID is from Alice Ting lab
Terms and licenses: Academic/Nonprofit Terms; Industry Terms: Not Available to Industry
How to cite: p35S:Citrine-TurboID-3xHA was a gift from Savithramma Dinesh-Kumar (Addgene plasmid # 199243 ; http://n2t.net/addgene:199243 ; RRID:Addgene_199243)
