[The description below was written by a language model from this plasmid's Addgene catalogue record and pLannotate feature annotations shown in this document.]
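Description:
p35S:Citrine-TurboID-3xHA is an 11.5 kb plant expression binary vector built on the pCambia2300 backbone and intended for Agrobacterium-mediated T-DNA delivery. It replicates in E. coli from a high-copy ColE1/pMB1-type origin (with the pBR322 bom region). The pVS1 oriV, RepA and StaA functions provide replication and stable maintenance in Agrobacterium. Bacterial selection relies on a backbone kanamycin resistance gene (aphA-3). Between the nopaline-type right and left T-DNA border repeats there is a second marker for plant cells: NPTII (NeoR/KanR) driven by an enhanced CaMV 35S promoter and terminated by the CaMV poly(A) signal. Remnants of the pUC-derived lacZα/MCS region, lac promoter/operator and a lacI fragment also flank the cloning region.

The payload is a synthetic fusion expressed from an enhanced (duplicated-enhancer) CaMV 35S promoter and terminated by the NOS terminator. It consists of the yellow fluorescent protein Citrine followed by TurboID, an engineered E. coli biotin ligase with high catalytic efficiency, and a C-terminal 3xHA epitope tag. The automated annotation marks the TurboID and 3xHA matches as partial. TurboID biotinylates nearby proteins, which can then be captured and identified, while the HA tag allows detection of the fusion. The cassette was inserted by restriction cloning between KpnI and AvrII sites, although the record does not say whether these sites remain intact. According to the record, a gene of interest can be cloned in place of Citrine to make a bait-TurboID fusion for proximity labeling in plants. The Citrine version itself would plausibly serve as a non-specific labeling control, although the record does not state this.
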