Features (pLannotate 1.2.2; 24 found; start..end, strand, type, name):
     48..68      -  misc_feature   MCS (fragment): pUC18/19 multiple cloning site
    143..817     +  promoter       CaMV 35S promoter (enhanced): cauliflower mosaic virus 35S promoter with a duplicated enhancer region
    826..1542    +  CDS            Citrine: Citrine is a basic (constitutively fluorescent) yellow fluorescent protein published in 2001, derived from Aequorea victoria. It has moderate acid sensitivity.
   1548..2505    +  CDS            TurboID (fragment): mutant of the E. coli biotin ligase BioID engineered for improved catalytic efficiency (Branon et al., 2018)
   2515..2538    +  CDS            3xHA (fragment): three tandem HA epitope tags
   2613..2865    +  terminator     NOS terminator: nopaline synthase terminator and poly(A) signal
   2908..2930    -  protein_bind   lac operator (fragment): The lac repressor binds to the lac operator to inhibit transcription in E. coli. This inhibition can be relieved by adding lactose or isopropyl-β-D-thiogalactopyranoside (IPTG). lac repressor encoded by lacI
   2934..2964    -  promoter       lac promoter: promoter for the E. coli lac operon
   2979..3000    -  protein_bind   CAP binding site: CAP binding activates transcription in the presence of cAMP. E. coli catabolite activator protein
   3013..3101    -  CDS            lacI (fragment): lac repressor; lacI; The lac repressor binds to the lac operator to inhibit transcription in E. coli. This inhibition can be relieved by adding lactose or isopropyl-β-D-thiogalactopyranoside (IPTG).
   3191..3867    +  promoter       CaMV 35S promoter (enhanced): cauliflower mosaic virus 35S promoter with a duplicated enhancer region
   3935..4727    +  CDS            NeoR/KanR (fragment): aminoglycoside phosphotransferase from Tn5; aph(3')-II (or nptII); confers resistance to neomycin, kanamycin, and G418 (Geneticin®)
   4784..4958    +  polyA_signal   CaMV poly(A) signal: cauliflower mosaic virus polyadenylation signal
   5036..5060    -  misc_feature   LB T-DNA repeat: left border repeat from nopaline C58 T-DNA
   5485..6279    +  CDS            KanR: aminoglycoside phosphotransferase; aphA-3; confers resistance to kanamycin
   6366..6954    +  rep_origin     ori: high-copy-number ColE1/pMB1/pBR322/pUC origin of replication
   7140..7280    -  misc_feature   bom: basis of mobility region from pBR322
   7382..7421    -  CDS            rop (fragment): Rop protein, which maintains plasmids at low copy number; rop
   7624..7818    -  rep_origin     pVS1 oriV: origin of replication for the Pseudomonas plasmid pVS1 (Heeb et al., 2000)
   7884..8957    -  CDS            pVS1 RepA: replication protein from the Pseudomonas plasmid pVS1 (Heeb et al., 2000)
   9386..10015   -  CDS            pVS1 StaA: stability protein from the Pseudomonas plasmid pVS1 (Heeb et al., 2000)
  10575..10976   -  CDS            Y4CG_SINFN (fragment): Protein inferred from homology: Swiss-Prot protein existence level 3. From Sinorhizobium fredii (strain NBRC 101917 / NGR234).
  11316..11340   -  misc_feature   RB T-DNA repeat: right border repeat from nopaline C58 T-DNA
  11406..45      -  CDS            lacZα (fragment) (across the origin): LacZα fragment of β-galactosidase; lacZ fragment
>Addgene plasmid #199243 | p35S:Citrine-TurboID-3xHA | addgene full sequence | sequence record 395325 | Addgene NGS Result
CGCCAGGGTTTTCCCAGTCACGACGTTGTAAAACGACGGCCAGTGCCAAGCTTGCATGCCTGCAGGTCAA
CATGGTGGAGCACGACACTCTCGTCTACTCCAAGAATATCAAAGATACAGTCTCAGAAGACCAGAGGGCT
ATTGAGACTTTTCAACAAAGGGTAATATCGGGAAACCTCCTCGGATTCCATTGCCCAGCTATCTGTCACT
TCATCGAAAGGACAGTAGAAAAGGAAGATGGCTTCTACAAATGCCATCATTGCGATAAAGGAAAGGCTAT
CGTTCAAGATGCCTCTACCGACAGTGGTCCCAAAGATGGACCCCCACCCACGAGGAACATCGTGGAAAAA
GAAGACGTTCCAACCACGTCTTCAAAGCAAGTGGATTGATGTGATGGTCAACATGGTGGAGCACGACACT
CTCGTCTACTCCAAGAATATCAAAGATACAGTCTCAGAAGACCAGAGGGCTATTGAGACTTTTCAACAAA
GGGTAATATCGGGAAACCTCCTCGGATTCCATTGCCCAGCTATCTGTCACTTCATCGAAAGGACAGTAGA
AAAGGAAGATGGCTTCTACAAATGCCATCATTGCGATAAAGGAAAGGCTATCGTTCAAGATGCCTCTACC
GACAGTGGTCCCAAAGATGGACCCCCACCCACGAGGAACATCGTGGAAAAAGAAGACGTTCCAACCACGT
CTTCAAAGCAAGTGGATTGATGTGATATCTCCACTGACGTAAGGGATGACGCACAATCCCACTATCCTTC
GCAAGACCCTTCCTCTATATAAGGAAGTTCATTTCATTTGGAGAGGATTGGTACCATGGTGAGCAAGGGC
GAGGAGCTGTTCACCGGGGTGGTGCCCATCCTGGTCGAGCTGGACGGCGACGTAAACGGCCACAAGTTCA
GCGTGTCCGGCGAGGGCGAGGGCGATGCCACCTACGGCAAGCTGACCCTGAAGTTCATCTGCACCACCGG
CAAGCTGCCCGTGCCCTGGCCCACCCTCGTGACCACCTTCGGCTACGGCCTGATGTGCTTCGCCCGCTAC
CCCGACCACATGAAGCAGCACGACTTCTTCAAGTCCGCCATGCCCGAAGGCTACGTCCAGGAGCGCACCA
TCTTCTTCAAGGACGACGGCAACTACAAGACCCGCGCCGAGGTGAAGTTCGAGGGCGACACCCTGGTGAA
CCGCATCGAGCTGAAGGGCATCGACTTCAAGGAGGACGGCAACATCCTGGGGCACAAGCTGGAGTACAAC
TACAACAGCCACAACGTCTATATCATGGCCGACAAGCAGAAGAACGGCATCAAGGTGAACTTCAAGATCC
GCCACAACATCGAGGACGGCAGCGTGCAGCTCGCCGACCACTACCAGCAGAACACCCCCATCGGCGACGG
CCCCGTGCTGCTGCCCGACAACCACTACCTGAGCTACCAGTCCGCCCTGAGCAAAGACCCCAACGAGAAG
CGCGATCACATGGTCCTGCTGGAGTTCGTGACCGCCGCCGGGATCACTCTCGGCATGGACGAGCTGTACA
AGCCCGGGAAAGACAATACTGTGCCTCTGAAGCTGATCGCTCTCCTGGCTAATGGCGAGTTCCATAGTGG
CGAACAGCTGGGAGAAACCCTGGGCATGTCCAGGGCCGCTATCAACAAGCACATTCAGACTCTGCGCGAC
TGGGGCGTGGACGTGTTCACCGTGCCCGGAAAGGGCTACTCTCTGCCCGAGCCTATCCCGCTGCTGAACG
CTAAACAGATTCTGGGACAGCTGGACGGCGGGAGCGTGGCAGTCCTGCCTGTGGTCGACTCCACCAATCA
GTACCTGCTGGATCGAATCGGCGAGCTGAAGAGTGGGGATGCTTGCATTGCAGAATATCAGCAGGCAGGG
AGAGGAAGCAGAGGGAGGAAATGGTTCTCTCCTTTTGGAGCTAACCTGTACCTGAGTATGTTTTGGCGCC
TGAAGCGGGGACCAGCAGCAATCGGCCTGGGCCCGGTCATCGGAATTGTCATGGCAGAAGCGCTGCGAAA
GCTGGGAGCAGACAAGGTGCGAGTCAAATGGCCCAATGACCTGTATCTGCAGGATAGAAAGCTGGCAGGC
ATCCTGGTGGAGCTGGCCGGAATAACAGGCGATGCTGCACAGATCGTCATTGGCGCCGGGATTAACGTGG
CTATGAGGCGCGTGGAGGAAAGCGTGGTCAATCAGGGCTGGATCACACTGCAGGAAGCAGGGATTAACCT
GGACAGGAATACTCTGGCCGCTACGCTGATCCGAGAGCTGCGGGCAGCCCTGGAACTGTTCGAGCAGGAA
GGCCTGGCTCCATATCTGCCACGGTGGGAGAAGCTGGATAACTTCATCAATAGACCCGTGAAGCTGATCA
TTGGGGACAAAGAGATTTTCGGGATTAGCCGGGGGATTGATAAACAGGGAGCCCTGCTGCTGGAACAGGA
CGGAGTTATCAAACCCTGGATGGGCGGAGAAATCAGTCTGCGGTCTGCCGAAAAGCCTAGGTACCCATAT
GACGTTCCAGATTACGCTTATCCGTACGATGTGCCCGACTATGCGTACCCTTATGACGTACCAGATTACG
CCTGAGCTCTGAGAATTTCCCCGATCGTTCAAACATTTGGCAATAAAGTTTCTTAAGATTGAATCCTGTT
GCCGGTCTTGCGATGATTATCATATAATTTCTGTTGAATTACGTTAAGCATGTAATAATTAACATGTAAT
GCATGACGTTATTTATGAGATGGGTTTTTATGATTAGAGTCCCGCAATTATACATTTAATACGCGATAGA
AAACAAAATATAGCGCGCAAACTAGGATAAATTATCGCGCGCGGTGTCATCTATGTTACTAGATCGTCGA
CGAATTCGTAATCATGTCATAGCTGTTTCCTGTGTGAAATTGTTATCCGCTCACAATTCCACACAACATA
CGAGCCGGAAGCATAAAGTGTAAAGCCTGGGGTGCCTAATGAGTGAGCTAACTCACATTAATTGCGTTGC
GCTCACTGCCCGCTTTCCAGTCGGGAAACCTGTCGTGCCAGCTGCATTAATGAATCGGCCAACGCGCGGG
GAGAGGCGGTTTGCGTATTGGCTAGAGCAGCTTGCCAACATGGTGGAGCACGACACTCTCGTCTACTCCA
AGAATATCAAAGATACAGTCTCAGAAGACCAAAGGGCTATTGAGACTTTTCAACAAAGGGTAATATCGGG
AAACCTCCTCGGATTCCATTGCCCAGCTATCTGTCACTTCATCAAAAGGACAGTAGAAAAGGAAGGTGGC
ACCTACAAATGCCATCATTGCGATAAAGGAAAGGCTATCGTTCAAGATGCCTCTGCCGACAGTGGTCCCA
AAGATGGACCCCCACCCACGAGGAGCATCGTGGAAAAAGAAGACGTTCCAACCACGTCTTCAAAGCAAGT
GGATTGATGTGAACATGGTGGAGCACGACACTCTCGTCTACTCCAAGAATATCAAAGATACAGTCTCAGA
AGACCAAAGGGCTATTGAGACTTTTCAACAAAGGGTAATATCGGGAAACCTCCTCGGATTCCATTGCCCA
GCTATCTGTCACTTCATCAAAAGGACAGTAGAAAAGGAAGGTGGCACCTACAAATGCCATCATTGCGATA
AAGGAAAGGCTATCGTTCAAGATGCCTCTGCCGACAGTGGTCCCAAAGATGGACCCCCACCCACGAGGAG
CATCGTGGAAAAAGAAGACGTTCCAACCACGTCTTCAAAGCAAGTGGATTGATGTGATATCTCCACTGAC
GTAAGGGATGACGCACAATCCCACTATCCTTCGCAAGACCCTTCCTCTATATAAGGAAGTTCATTTCATT
TGGAGAGGACACGCTGAAATCACCAGTCTCTCTCTACAAATCTATCTCTCTCGAGCTTTCGCAGATCTGT
CGATCGACCATGGGGATTGAACAAGATGGATTGCACGCAGGTTCTCCGGCCGCTTGGGTGGAGAGGCTAT
TCGGCTATGACTGGGCACAACAGACAATCGGCTGCTCTGATGCCGCCGTGTTTCGGCTGTCAGCGCAGGG
GCGCCCGGTTCTTTTTGTCAAGACCGACCTGTCCGGTGCCCTGAATGAACTCCAGGACGAGGCAGCGCGG
CTATCGTGGCTGGCCACGACGGGCGTTCCTTGCGCAGCTGTGCTCGACGTTGTCACTGAAGCGGGAAGGG
ACTGGCTGCTATTGGGCGAAGTGCCGGGGCAGGATCTCCTGTCATCTCACCTTGCTCCTGCCGAGAAAGT
ATCCATCATGGCTGATGCAATGCGGCGGCTGCATACGCTTGATCCGGCTACCTGCCCATTCGACCACCAA
GCGAAACATCGCATCGAGCGAGCACGTACTCGGATGGAAGCCGGTCTTGTCGATCAGGATGATCTGGACG
AAGAGCATCAGGGGCTCGCGCCAGCCGAACTGTTCGCCAGGCTCAAGGCGCGCATGCCCGACGGCGAGGA
TCTCGTCGTGACACATGGCGATGCCTGCTTGCCGAATATCATGGTGGAAAATGGCCGCTTTTCTGGATTC
ATCGACTGTGGCCGGCTGGGTGTGGCGGACCGCTATCAGGACATAGCGTTGGCTACCCGTGATATTGCTG
AAGAGCTTGGCGGCGAATGGGCTGACCGCTTCCTCGTGCTTTACGGTATCGCCGCTCCCGATTCGCAGCG
CATCGCCTTCTATCGCCTTCTTGACGAGTTCTTCTGAGCGGGACTCTGGGGTTCGGATCGATCCTCTAGC
TAGAGTCGATCGACAAGCTCGAGTTTCTCCATAATAATGTGTGAGTAGTTCCCAGATAAGGGAATTAGGG
TTCCTATAGGGTTTCGCTCATGTGTTGAGCATATAAGAAACCCTTAGTATGTATTTGTATTTGTAAAATA
CTTCTATCAATAAAATTTCTAATTCCTAAAACCAAAATCCAGTACTAAAATCCAGATCCCCCGAATTAAT
TCGGCGTTAATTCAGTACATTAAAAACGTCCGCAATGTGTTATTAAGTTGTCTAAGCGTCAATTTGTTTA
CACCACAATATATCCTGCCACCAGCCAGCCAACAGCTCCCCGACCGGCAGCTCGGCACAAAATCACCACT
CGATACAGGCAGCCCATCAGTCCGGGACGGCGTCAGCGGGAGAGCCGTTGTAAGGCGGCAGACTTTGCTC
ATGTTACCGATGCTATTCGGAAGAACGGCAACTAAGCTGCCGGGTTTGAAACACGGATGATCTCGCGGAG
GGTAGCATGTTGATTGTAACGATGACAGAGCGTTGCTGCCTGTGATCACCGCGGTTTCAAAATCGGCTCC
GTCGATACTATGTTATACGCCAACTTTGAAAACAACTTTGAAAAAGCTGTTTTCTGGTATTTAAGGTTTT
AGAATGCAAGGAACAGTGAATTGGAGTTCGTCTTGTTATAATTAGCTTCTTGGGGTATCTTTAAATACTG
TAGAAAAGAGGAAGGAAATAATAAATGGCTAAAATGAGAATATCACCGGAATTGAAAAAACTGATCGAAA
AATACCGCTGCGTAAAAGATACGGAAGGAATGTCTCCTGCTAAGGTATATAAGCTGGTGGGAGAAAATGA
AAACCTATATTTAAAAATGACGGACAGCCGGTATAAAGGGACCACCTATGATGTGGAACGGGAAAAGGAC
ATGATGCTATGGCTGGAAGGAAAGCTGCCTGTTCCAAAGGTCCTGCACTTTGAACGGCATGATGGCTGGA
GCAATCTGCTCATGAGTGAGGCCGATGGCGTCCTTTGCTCGGAAGAGTATGAAGATGAACAAAGCCCTGA
AAAGATTATCGAGCTGTATGCGGAGTGCATCAGGCTCTTTCACTCCATCGACATATCGGATTGTCCCTAT
ACGAATAGCTTAGACAGCCGCTTAGCCGAATTGGATTACTTACTGAATAACGATCTGGCCGATGTGGATT
GCGAAAACTGGGAAGAAGACACTCCATTTAAAGATCCGCGCGAGCTGTATGATTTTTTAAAGACGGAAAA
GCCCGAAGAGGAACTTGTCTTTTCCCACGGCGACCTGGGAGACAGCAACATCTTTGTGAAAGATGGCAAA
GTAAGTGGCTTTATTGATCTTGGGAGAAGCGGCAGGGCGGACAAGTGGTATGACATTGCCTTCTGCGTCC
GGTCGATCAGGGAGGATATCGGGGAAGAACAGTATGTCGAGCTATTTTTTGACTTACTGGGGATCAAGCC
TGATTGGGAGAAAATAAAATATTATATTTTACTGGATGAATTGTTTTAGTACCTAGAATGCATGACCAAA
ATCCCTTAACGTGAGTTTTCGTTCCACTGAGCGTCAGACCCCGTAGAAAAGATCAAAGGATCTTCTTGAG
ATCCTTTTTTTCTGCGCGTAATCTGCTGCTTGCAAACAAAAAAACCACCGCTACCAGCGGTGGTTTGTTT
GCCGGATCAAGAGCTACCAACTCTTTTTCCGAAGGTAACTGGCTTCAGCAGAGCGCAGATACCAAATACT
GTCCTTCTAGTGTAGCCGTAGTTAGGCCACCACTTCAAGAACTCTGTAGCACCGCCTACATACCTCGCTC
TGCTAATCCTGTTACCAGTGGCTGCTGCCAGTGGCGATAAGTCGTGTCTTACCGGGTTGGACTCAAGACG
ATAGTTACCGGATAAGGCGCAGCGGTCGGGCTGAACGGGGGGTTCGTGCACACAGCCCAGCTTGGAGCGA
ACGACCTACACCGAACTGAGATACCTACAGCGTGAGCTATGAGAAAGCGCCACGCTTCCCGAAGGGAGAA
AGGCGGACAGGTATCCGGTAAGCGGCAGGGTCGGAACAGGAGAGCGCACGAGGGAGCTTCCAGGGGGAAA
CGCCTGGTATCTTTATAGTCCTGTCGGGTTTCGCCACCTCTGACTTGAGCGTCGATTTTTGTGATGCTCG
TCAGGGGGGCGGAGCCTATGGAAAAACGCCAGCAACGCGGCCTTTTTACGGTTCCTGGCCTTTTGCTGGC
CTTTTGCTCACATGTTCTTTCCTGCGTTATCCCCTGATTCTGTGGATAACCGTATTACCGCCTTTGAGTG
AGCTGATACCGCTCGCCGCAGCCGAACGACCGAGCGCAGCGAGTCAGTGAGCGAGGAAGCGGAAGAGCGC
CTGATGCGGTATTTTCTCCTTACGCATCTGTGCGGTATTTCACACCGCATATGGTGCACTCTCAGTACAA
TCTGCTCTGATGCCGCATAGTTAAGCCAGTATACACTCCGCTATCGCTACGTGACTGGGTCATGGCTGCG
CCCCGACACCCGCCAACACCCGCTGACGCGCCCTGACGGGCTTGTCTGCTCCCGGCATCCGCTTACAGAC
AAGCTGTGACCGTCTCCGGGAGCTGCATGTGTCAGAGGTTTTCACCGTCATCACCGAAACGCGCGAGGCA
GGGTGCCTTGATGTGGGCGCCGGCGGTCGAGTGGCGACGGCGCGGCTTGTCCGCGCCCTGGTAGATTGCC
TGGCCGTAGGCCAGCCATTTTTGAGCGGCCAGCGGCCGCGATAGGCCGACGCGAAGCGGCGGGGCGTAGG
GAGCGCAGCGACCGAAGGGTAGGCGCTTTTTGCAGCTCTTCGGCTGTGCGCTGGCCAGACAGTTATGCAC
AGGCCAGGCGGGTTTTAAGAGTTTTAATAAGTTTTAAAGAGTTTTAGGCGGAAAAATCGCCTTTTTTCTC
TTTTATATCAGTCACTTACATGTGTGACCGGTTCCCAATGTACGGCTTTGGGTTCCCAATGTACGGGTTC
CGGTTCCCAATGTACGGCTTTGGGTTCCCAATGTACGTGCTATCCACAGGAAAGAGACCTTTTCGACCTT
TTTCCCCTGCTAGGGCAATTTGCCCTAGCATCTGCTCCGTACATTAGGAACCGGCGGATGCTTCGCCCTC
GATCAGGTTGCGGTAGCGCATGACTAGGATCGGGCCAGCCTGCCCCGCCTCCTCCTTCAAATCGTACTCC
GGCAGGTCATTTGACCCGATCAGCTTGCGCACGGTGAAACAGAACTTCTTGAACTCTCCGGCGCTGCCAC
TGCGTTCGTAGATCGTCTTGAACAACCATCTGGCTTCTGCCTTGCCTGCGGCGCGGCGTGCCAGGCGGTA
GAGAAAACGGCCGATGCCGGGATCGATCAAAAAGTAATCGGGGTGAACCGTCAGCACGTCCGGGTTCTTG
CCTTCTGTGATCTCGCGGTACATCCAATCAGCTAGCTCGATCTCGATGTACTCCGGCCGCCCGGTTTCGC
TCTTTACGATCTTGTAGCGGCTAATCAAGGCTTCACCCTCGGATACCGTCACCAGGCGGCCGTTCTTGGC
CTTCTTCGTACGCTGCATGGCAACGTGCGTGGTGTTTAACCGAATGCAGGTTTCTACCAGGTCGTCTTTC
TGCTTTCCGCCATCGGCTCGCCGGCAGAACTTGAGTACGTCCGCAACGTGTGGACGGAACACGCGGCCGG
GCTTGTCTCCCTTCCCTTCCCGGTATCGGTTCATGGATTCGGTTAGATGGGAAACCGCCATCAGTACCAG
GTCGTAATCCCACACACTGGCCATGCCGGCCGGCCCTGCGGAAACCTCTACGTGCCCGTCTGGAAGCTCG
TAGCGGATCACCTCGCCAGCTCGTCGGTCACGCTTCGACAGACGGAAAACGGCCACGTCCATGATGCTGC
GACTATCGCGGGTGCCCACGTCATAGAGCATCGGAACGAAAAAATCTGGTTGCTCGTCGCCCTTGGGCGG
CTTCCTAATCGACGGCGCACCGGCTGCCGGCGGTTGCCGGGATTCTTTGCGGATTCGATCAGCGGCCGCT
TGCCACGATTCACCGGGGCGTGCTTCTGCCTCGATGCGTTGCCGCTGGGCGGCCTGCGCGGCCTTCAACT
TCTCCACCAGGTCATCACCCAGCGCCGCGCCGATTTGTACCGGGCCGGATGGTTTGCGACCGCTCACGCC
GATTCCTCGGGCTTGGGGGTTCCAGTGCCATTGCAGGGCCGGCAGGCAACCCAGCCGCTTACGCCTGGCC
AACCGCCCGTTCCTCCACACATGGGGCATTCCACGGCGTCGGTGCCTGGTTGTTCTTGATTTTCCATGCC
GCCTCCTTTAGCCGCTAAAATTCATCTACTCATTTATTCATTTGCTCATTTACTCTGGTAGCTGCGCGAT
GTATTCAGATAGCAGCTCGGTAATGGTCTTGCCTTGGCGTACCGCGTACATCTTCAGCTTGGTGTGATCC
TCCGCCGGCAACTGAAAGTTGACCCGCTTCATGGCTGGCGTGTCTGCCAGGCTGGCCAACGTTGCAGCCT
TGCTGCTGCGTGCGCTCGGACGGCCGGCACTTAGCGTGTTTGTGCTTTTGCTCATTTTCTCTTTACCTCA
TTAACTCAAATGAGTTTTGATTTAATTTCAGCGGCCAGCGCCTGGACCTCGCGGGCAGCGTCGCCCTCGG
GTTCTGATTCAAGAACGGTTGTGCCGGCGGCGGCAGTGCCTGGGTAGCTCACGCGCTGCGTGATACGGGA
CTCAAGAATGGGCAGCTCGTACCCGGCCAGCGCCTCGGCAACCTCACCGCCGATGCGCGTGCCTTTGATC
GCCCGCGACACGACAAAGGCCGCTTGTAGCCTTCCATCCGTGACCTCAATGCGCTGCTTAACCAGCTCCA
CCAGGTCGGCGGTGGCCCATATGTCGTAAGGGCTTGGCTGCACCGGAATCAGCACGAAGTCGGCTGCCTT
GATCGCGGACACAGCCAAGTCCGCCGCCTGGGGCGCTCCGTCGATCACTACGAAGTCGCGCCGGCCGATG
GCCTTCACGTCGCGGTCAATCGTCGGGCGGTCGATGCCGACAACGGTTAGCGGTTGATCTTCCCGCACGG
CCGCCCAATCGCGGGCACTGCCCTGGGGATCGGAATCGACTAACAGAACATCGGCCCCGGCGAGTTGCAG
GGCGCGGGCTAGATGGGTTGCGATGGTCGTCTTGCCTGACCCGCCTTTCTGGTTAAGTACAGCGATAACC
TTCATGCGTTCCCCTTGCGTATTTGTTTATTTACTCATCGCATCATATACGCAGCGACCGCATGACGCAA
GCTGTTTTACTCAAATACACATCACCTTTTTAGACGGCGGCGCTCGGTTTCTTCAGCGGCCAAGCTGGCC
GGCCAGGCCGCCAGCTTGGCATCAGACAAACCGGCCAGGATTTCATGCAGCCGCACGGTTGAGACGTGCG
CGGGCGGCTCGAACACGTACCCGGCCGCGATCATCTCCGCCTCGATCTCTTCGGTAATGAAAAACGGTTC
GTCCTGGCCGTCCTGGTGCGGTTTCATGCTTGTTCCTCTTGGCGTTCATTCTCGGCGGCCGCCAGGGCGT
CGGCCTCGGTCAATGCGTCCTCACGGAAGGCACCGCGCCGCCTGGCCTCGGTGGGCGTCACTTCCTCGCT
GCGCTCAAGTGCGCGGTACAGGGTCGAGCGATGCACGCCAAGCAGTGCAGCCGCCTCTTTCACGGTGCGG
CCTTCCTGGTCGATCAGCTCGCGGGCGTGCGCGATCTGTGCCGGGGTGAGGGTAGGGCGGGGGCCAAACT
TCACGCCTCGGGCCTTGGCGGCCTCGCGCCCGCTCCGGGTGCGGTCGATGATTAGGGAACGCTCGAACTC
GGCAATGCCGGCGAACACGGTCAACACCATGCGGCCGGCCGGCGTGGTGGTGTCGGCCCACGGCTCTGCC
AGGCTACGCAGGCCCGCGCCGGCCTCCTGGATGCGCTCGGCAATGTCCAGTAGGTCGCGGGTGCTGCGGG
CCAGGCGGTCTAGCCTGGTCACTGTCACAACGTCGCCAGGGCGTAGGTGGTCAAGCATCCTGGCCAGCTC
CGGGCGGTCGCGCCTGGTGCCGGTGATCTTCTCGGAAAACAGCTTGGTGCAGCCGGCCGCGTGCAGTTCG
GCCCGTTGGTTGGTCAAGTCCTGGTCGTCGGTGCTGACGCGGGCATAGCCCAGCAGGCCAGCGGCGGCGC
TCTTGTTCATGGCGTAATGTCTCCGGTTCTAGTCGCAAGTATTCTACTTTATGCGACTAAAACACGCGAC
AAGAAAACGCCAGGAAAAGGGCAGGGCGGCAGCCTGTCGCGTAACTTAGGACTTGTGCGACATGTCGTTT
TCAGAAGACGGCTGCACTGAACGTCAGAAGCCGACTGCACTATAGCAGCGGAGGGGTTGGATCAAAGTAC
TTTGATCCCGAGGGGAACCCTGTGGTTGGCATGCACATACAAATGGACGAACGGATAAACCTTTTCACGC
CCTTTTAAATATCCGATTATTCTAATAAACGCTCTTTTCTCTTAGGTTTACCCGCCAATATATCCTGTCA
AACACTGATAGTTTAAACTGAAGGCGGGAAACGACAATCTGATCCAAGCTCAAGCTGCTCTAGCATTCGC
CATTCAGGCTGCGCAACTGTTGGGAAGGGCGATCGGTGCGGGCCTCTTCGCTATTACGCCAGCTGGCGAA
AGGGGGATGTGCTGCAAGGCGATTAAGTTGGGTAA
